Addgene plasmid #187184: Phat2-dr-cPla2-C2-L32F-L33F-EGFP-6H
Purpose: Protein Expression
Depositing lab: Philipp Niethammer. Depositing organization: Memorial Sloan-Kettering Cancer Center. Publication: A synergy between mechanosensitive calcium- and membrane-binding mediates tension-sensing by C2-like domains. Shen Z, Belcheva KT, Jelcic M, Hui KL, Katikaneni A, Niethammer P. Proc Natl Acad Sci U S A. 2022 Jan 4;119(1). pii: 2112390119. doi: 10.1073/pnas.2112390119. PubMed 34969839.
Backbone
  Vector backbone: pHat2
  Backbone size w/o insert (bp): 4373
  Total vector size (bp): 5522
  Vector type: Bacterial Expression
Growth in bacteria
  Bacterial resistance: Ampicillin, 100 μg/mL
  Growth temperature: 37°C
  Growth strain: DH5alpha
  Copy number: High Copy
Gene/Insert
  Gene/Insert name: ENSDARG00000024546
  Species: D. rerio (zebrafish)
  Insert size (bp): 1149
  Mutation: L32F, L33F
  Entrez Gene: pla2g4aa (a.k.a. PLA2G4A, cpla2, pla2g4)
  Tag / fusion protein: EGFP (C terminal on insert)
  Cloning method: Unknown
  Sequencing primers: 5′ T7; 3′ SP6
Terms and licenses: Academic/Nonprofit Terms; Industry Terms: Not Available to Industry
How to cite: Phat2-dr-cPla2-C2-L32F-L33F-EGFP-6H was a gift from Philipp Niethammer (Addgene plasmid # 187184 ; http://n2t.net/addgene:187184 ; RRID:Addgene_187184)
