[The description below was written by a language model from this plasmid's Addgene catalogue record and pLannotate feature annotations shown in this document.]
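Description:
Phat2-dr-cPla2-C2-L32F-L33F-EGFP-6H is a bacterial protein-expression plasmid built on the pHat2 backbone, about 5.5 kb in total. It replicates in E. coli from a high-copy ColE1/pUC-type origin and is selected with ampicillin through a β-lactamase gene driven by its own promoter. Only fragments of rop, bom and the f1/M13 phage origins are annotated, so these appear to be backbone remnants rather than functional elements.

The expression cassette is a standard IPTG-inducible T7 system. A T7 promoter with an adjacent lac operator and the phage T7 gene 10 ribosome binding site drives the open reading frame, which is followed by a T7 terminator. A full-length lacI gene under the strong lacIq promoter supplies repressor from the plasmid to keep expression off until induction. The insert comes from zebrafish pla2g4aa, which encodes cytosolic phospholipase A2. Going by the plasmid name and the roughly 380 bp annotated region (matched by homology to human PLA2G4A), it covers only the calcium-dependent, membrane-binding C2 domain. It carries the substitutions L32F and L33F. The domain is fused at its C terminus to EGFP. The "6H" in the name and a short tag fragment annotated just after EGFP point to a terminal hexahistidine tag for affinity purification. The recorded 1149 bp insert size is consistent with the C2 domain and EGFP together. An SP6 promoter lies in reverse orientation downstream and serves as a sequencing primer site.

The stated purpose is protein expression, and the design suits production of a purified fluorescent mutant C2 domain. The associated study examined how calcium binding and membrane binding combine in tension sensing by C2-like domains.
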