Features (pLannotate 1.2.2; 24 found; start..end, strand, type, name):
    936..1524    +  rep_origin     ori: high-copy-number ColE1/pMB1/pBR322/pUC origin of replication
   1707..1763    +  CDS            lacI (fragment): lac repressor; lacI; The lac repressor binds to the lac operator to inhibit transcription in E. coli. This inhibition can be relieved by adding lactose or isopropyl-β-D-thiogalactopyranoside (IPTG).
   1766..1784    +  promoter       T7 promoter: promoter for bacteriophage T7 RNA polymerase
   1784..1808    +  protein_bind   lac operator: The lac repressor binds to the lac operator to inhibit transcription in E. coli. This inhibition can be relieved by adding lactose or isopropyl-β-D-thiogalactopyranoside (IPTG). lac repressor encoded by lacI
   1821..1843    +  RBS            RBS: efficient ribosome binding site from bacteriophage T7 gene 10 (Olins and Rangwala, 1989)
   1860..2243    +  CDS            PLA2G4A (fragment): PA24A_HUMAN - Also known as CPLA2, PLA2G4. Experimental evidence at protein level: Swiss-Prot protein existence level 1. Has primarily calcium-dependent phospholipase and lysophospholipase activities, with a major role in membrane lipid remodeling and biosynthesis of lipid mediators of the inflammatory response (PubMed:7794891, PubMed:8619991, PubMed:8702602, PubMed:9425121, PubMed:10358058, PubMed:14709560, PubMed:16617059, PubMed:17472963, PubMed:27642067, PubMed:18451993). Plays an important role in embryo implantation and parturition through its ability to trigger prostanoid production (By
   2259..2975    +  CDS            EGFP: EGFP is a basic (constitutively fluorescent) green fluorescent protein published in 1996, derived from Aequorea victoria. It is reported to be a rapidly-maturing weak dimer with moderate acid sensitivity.
   2982..2998    +  CDS            capTEV™ (fragment): composite tag for in vivo biotinylation, TEV protease cleavage, and 6xHis tagging
   3029..3047    -  promoter       SP6 promoter: promoter for bacteriophage SP6 RNA polymerase
   3062..3111    +  CDS            SET1 (fragment): solubility-enhancement tag derived from T7 phage gene 10B
   3119..3166    +  terminator     T7 terminator: transcription terminator for bacteriophage T7 RNA polymerase
   3195..3261    +  CDS            lacZα (fragment): LacZα fragment of β-galactosidase; lacZ fragment
   3265..3486    -  rep_origin     M13 ori (fragment) (sequence partly withheld): M13 bacteriophage origin of replication; arrow indicates direction of (+) strand synthesis
   3487..3507    -  misc_feature   MCS (fragment): pUC18/19 multiple cloning site
   3506..3524    -  promoter       lac UV5 promoter (fragment): E. coli lac promoter with an "up" mutation
   3539..3560    -  protein_bind   CAP binding site: CAP binding activates transcription in the presence of cAMP. E. coli catabolite activator protein
   3573..4655    -  CDS            lacI: lac repressor; lacI; The lac repressor binds to the lac operator to inhibit transcription in E. coli. This inhibition can be relieved by adding lactose or isopropyl-β-D-thiogalactopyranoside (IPTG).
   4656..4733    -  promoter       lacIq promoter: lacI (mutant); In the lacIq allele, a single base change in the promoter boosts expression of the lacI gene about 10-fold.
   4733..4751    -  misc_feature   MCS (fragment): pUC18/19 multiple cloning site
   4752..4982    -  rep_origin     f1 ori (fragment) (sequence partly withheld): f1 bacteriophage origin of replication; arrow indicates direction of (+) strand synthesis
   4983..5082    -  misc_feature   bom (fragment): basis of mobility region from pBR322
   5184..5219    -  CDS            rop (fragment): Rop protein, which maintains plasmids at low copy number; rop
   5314..5418    +  promoter       AmpR promoter: bla
   5419..765     +  CDS            AmpR (across the origin): β-lactamase; bla; confers resistance to ampicillin, carbenicillin, and related antibiotics
>Addgene plasmid #187184 | Phat2-dr-cPla2-C2-L32F-L33F-EGFP-6H | addgene full sequence | sequence record 368536 | Addgene NGS Result
GATGCTGAAGATCAGTTGGGTGCACGAGTGGGTTACATCGAACTGGATCTCAACAGCGGTAAGATCCTTG
AGAGTTTTCGCCCCGAAGAACGTTTTCCAATGATGAGCACTTTTAAAGTTCTGCTATGTGGCGCGGTATT
ATCCCGTATTGACGCCGGGCAAGAGCAACTCGGTCGCCGCATACACTATTCTCAGAATGACTTGGTTGAG
TACTCACCAGTCACAGAAAAGCATCTTACGGATGGCATGACAGTAAGAGAATTATGCAGTGCTGCCATAA
CCATGAGTGATAACACTGCGGCCAACTTACTTCTGACAACGATCGGAGGACCGAAGGAGCTAACCGCTTT
TTTGCACAACATGGGGGATCATGTAACTCGCCTTGATCGTTGGGAACCGGAGCTGAATGAAGCCATACCA
AACGACGAGCGTGACACCACGATGCCTGTAGCAATGGCAACAACGTTGCGCAAACTATTAACTGGCGAAC
TACTTACTCTAGCTTCCCGGCAACAATTAATAGACTGGATGGAGGCGGATAAAGTTGCAGGACCACTTCT
GCGCTCGGCCCTTCCGGCTGGCTGGTTTATTGCTGATAAATCTGGAGCCGGTGAGCGTGGGTCTCGCGGT
ATCATTGCAGCACTGGGGCCAGATGGTAAGCCCTCCCGTATCGTAGTTATCTACACGACGGGGAGTCAGG
CAACTATGGATGAACGAAATAGACAGATCGCTGAGATAGGTGCCTCACTGATTAAGCATTGGTAACTGTC
AGACCAAGTTTACTCATATATACTTTAGATTGATTTAAAACTTCATTTTTAATTTAAAAGGATCTAGGTG
AAGATCCTTTTTGATAATCTCATGACCAAAATCCCTTAACGTGAGTTTTCGTTCCACTGAGCGTCAGACC
CCGTAGAAAAGATCAAAGGATCTTCTTGAGATCCTTTTTTTCTGCGCGTAATCTGCTGCTTGCAAACAAA
AAAACCACCGCTACCAGCGGTGGTTTGTTTGCCGGATCAAGAGCTACCAACTCTTTTTCCGAAGGTAACT
GGCTTCAGCAGAGCGCAGATACCAAATACTGTTCTTCTAGTGTAGCCGTAGTTAGGCCACCACTTCAAGA
ACTCTGTAGCACCGCCTACATACCTCGCTCTGCTAATCCTGTTACCAGTGGCTGCTGCCAGTGGCGATAA
GTCGTGTCTTACCGGGTTGGACTCAAGACGATAGTTACCGGATAAGGCGCAGCGGTCGGGCTGAACGGGG
GGTTCGTGCACACAGCCCAGCTTGGAGCGAACGACCTACACCGAACTGAGATACCTACAGCGTGAGCTAT
GAGAAAGCGCCACGCTTCCCGAAGGGAGAAAGGCGGACAGGTATCCGGTAAGCGGCAGGGTCGGAACAGG
AGAGCGCACGAGGGAGCTTCCAGGGGGAAACGCCTGGTATCTTTATAGTCCTGTCGGGTTTCGCCACCTC
TGACTTGAGCGTCGATTTTTGTGATGCTCGTCAGGGGGGCGGAGCCTATGGAAAAACGCCAGCAACGCGG
CCTTTTTACGGTTCCTGGCCTTTTGCTGGCCTTTTGCTCACATGTTCTTTCCTGCGTTATCCCCTGATTC
TGTGGATAACCGTATTACCGCCTTTGAGTGAGCTGATACCGCTCGCCGCAGCCGAACGACCGAGCGCAGC
GAGTCAGTGAGCGAGGAAGCGGAAGAGCGCCCAATACGCAAACCGCCTCTCCCCGCGCGTTGGCCGATTC
ATTAATGCAGCTGATTAATACGACTCACTATAGGGAATTGTGAGCGGATAACAATTCCTCTAGAAATAAT
TTTGTTTAACTTTAAGAAGGAGATATATCCATGTCCAACATTATAGTTGAGCATCAGTATTCTCATAGAC
TGAAATTGACTGTGGTGAGAGCTGAAAATGTAACTAAAGGAGCATTTGGGGATTTCTTCGACACCCCGGA
CCCTTATGTTGAGCTGTCAGTGCCAACCACACCAGAGTCAAGAAAACGAACCCGCCACATTAACAATGAC
ATTAACCCCAAGTGGAACGAGACCTTTGAGTTCATATTGGATCCCAATCAATCCAATGTTTTGGAGGTGA
CACTGATGGATGCCAATTATGTCATGGATGAAACTCTTGGCACAGCAAAATATTCCCTCTCAAAACTCAA
AGTGGCACAAATGGAGCATGTGACCCTCTCTATCGGCAAGACAACCAAAGTGTTCCTCGACTTGCTCTTG
GAAGGACCGGTCGCCACCATGGTGAGCAAGGGCGAGGAGCTGTTCACCGGGGTGGTGCCCATCCTGGTCG
AGCTGGACGGCGACGTAAACGGCCACAAGTTCAGCGTGTCCGGCGAGGGCGAGGGCGATGCCACCTACGG
CAAGCTGACCCTGAAGTTCATCTGCACCACCGGCAAGCTGCCCGTGCCCTGGCCCACCCTCGTGACCACC
CTGACCTACGGCGTGCAGTGCTTCAGCCGCTACCCCGACCACATGAAGCAGCACGACTTCTTCAAGTCCG
CCATGCCCGAAGGCTACGTCCAGGAGCGCACCATCTTCTTCAAGGACGACGGCAACTACAAGACCCGCGC
CGAGGTGAAGTTCGAGGGCGACACCCTGGTGAACCGCATCGAGCTGAAGGGCATCGACTTCAAGGAGGAC
GGCAACATCCTGGGGCACAAGCTGGAGTACAACTACAACAGCCACAACGTCTATATCATGGCCGACAAGC
AGAAGAACGGCATCAAGGTGAACTTCAAGATCCGCCACAACATCGAGGACGGCAGCGTGCAGCTCGCCGA
CCACTACCAGCAGAACACCCCCATCGGCGACGGCCCCGTGCTGCTGCCCGACAACCACTACCTGAGCACC
CAGTCCGCCCTGAGCAAAGACCCCAACGAGAAGCGCGATCACATGGTCCTGCTGGAGTTCGTGACCGCCG
CCGGGATCACTCTCGGCATGGACGAGCTGTACAAGTCCGGACATCATCATCATCATCACTGAGCGGCCGC
ATGCATAAGCTTGAGTATTCTATAGTGTCACCTAAATCCCAGCTTGATCCGGCTGCTAACAAAGCCCGAA
AGGAAGCTGAGTTGGCTGCTGCCACCGCTGAGCAATAACTAGCATAACCCCTTGGGGCCTCTAAACGGGT
CTTGAGGGGTTTTTTGCTGAAAGGAGGAACTATATCCGGATAATCTGGCGTAATAGCGAAGAGGCCCGCA
CCGATCGCCCTTCCCAACAGTTGCGCAGCCTGAATGGCGAATGGAAATTGTAAGCGTTAATATTTTGTTA
AAATTCGCGTTAAATTTTTGTTAAATCAGCTCATTTTTTAACCAATAGGCCGAAATCGGCAAAATCCCTT
ATAAATCAAAAGAATAGACCGAGATAGGGT
[37 nt withheld, positions 3391-3427]
AAAGAACGTGGACTCCAACGTCAAAGG
[32 nt withheld, positions 3455-3486]
AGCTTGCATGCCTGCAGGTCGGAAGCATAAAGTGTAAAGCCTGGGGTGCCTAATGAGTGAGCTAACTTAC
ATTAATTGCGTTGCGCTCACTGCCCGCTTTCCAGTCGGGAAACCTGTCGTGCCAGCTGCATTAATGAATC
GGCCAACGCGCGGGGAGAGGCGGTTTGCGTATTGGGCGCCAGGGTGGTTTTTCTTTTCACCAGTGAGACG
GGCAACAGCTGATTGCCCTTCACCGCCTGGCCCTGAGAGAGTTGCAGCAAGCGGTCCACGCTGGTTTGCC
CCAGCAGGCGAAAATCCTGTTTGATGGTGGTTAACGGCGGGATATAACATGAGCTGTCTTCGGTATCGTC
GTATCCCACTACCGAGATATCCGCACCAACGCGCAGCCCGGACTCGGTAATGGCGCGCATTGCGCCCAGC
GCCATCTGATCGTTGGCAACCAGCATCGCAGTGGGAACGATGCCCTCATTCAGCATTTGCATGGTTTGTT
GAAAACCGGACATGGCACTCCAGTCGCCTTCCCGTTCCGCTATCGGCTGAATTTGATTGCGAGTGAGATA
TTTATGCCAGCCAGCCAGACGCAGACGCGCCGAGACAGAACTTAATGGGCCCGCTAACAGCGCGATTTGC
TGGTGACCCAATGCGACCAGATGCTCCACGCCCAGTCGCGTACCGTCTTCATGGGAGAAAATAATACTGT
TGATGGGTGTCTGGTCAGAGACATCAAGAAATAACGCCGGAACATTAGTGCAGGCAGCTTCCACAGCAAT
GGCATCCTGGTCATCCAGCGGATAGTTAATGATCAGCCCACTGACGCGTTGCGCGAGAAGATTGTGCACC
GCCGCTTTACAGGCTTCGACGCCGCTTCGTTCTACCATCGACACCACCACGCTGGCACCCAGTTGATCGG
CGCGAGATTTAATCGCCGCGACAATTTGCGACGGCGCGTGCAGGGCCAGACTGGAGGTGGCAACGCCAAT
CAGCAACGACTGTTTGCCCGCCAGTTGTTGTGCCACGCGGTTGGGAATGTAATTCAGCTCCGCCATCGCC
GCTTCCACTTTTTCCCGCGTTTTCGCAGAAACGTGGCTGGCCTGGTTCACCACGCGGGAAACGGTCTGAT
AAGAGACACCGGCATACTCTGCGACATCGTATAACGTTACTGGTTTCACATTCACCACCCTGAATTGACT
CTCTTCCGGGCGCTATCATGCCATACCGCGAAAGGTTTTGCACCATTCGATGGTGTCGGGTACCGAGCTC
GAATTGTGAACCATCACCCT
[91 nt withheld, positions 4767-4857]
G
[124 nt withheld, positions 4859-4982]
CCTGATGCGGTATTTTCTCCTTACGCATCTGTGCGGTATTTCACACCGCATATGGTGCACTCTCAGTACA
ATCTGCTCTGATGCCGCATAGTTAAGCCAGCCCCGACACCCGCCAACACCCGCTGACGCGCCCTGACGGG
CTTGTCTGCTCCCGGCATCCGCTTACAGACAAGCTGTGACCGTCTCCGGGAGCTGCATGTGTCAGAGGTT
TTCACCGTCATCACCGAAACGCGCGAGACGAAAGGGCCTCGTGATACGCCTATTTTTATAGGTTAATGTC
ATGATAATAATGGTTTCTTAGACGTCAGGTGGCACTTTTCGGGGAAATGTGCGCGGAACCCCTATTTGTT
TATTTTTCTAAATACATTCAAATATGTATCCGCTCATGAGACAATAACCCTGATAAATGCTTCAATAATA
TTGAAAAAGGAAGAGTATGAGTATTCAACATTTCCGTGTCGCCCTTATTCCCTTTTTTGCGGCATTTTGC
CTTCCTGTTTTTGCTCACCCAGAAACGCTGGTGAAAGTAAAA
